>Addgene plasmid #153600 | pGBW-m4134000 | addgene full sequence | sequence record 313662 | Addgene NGS Result
CGTTACATAACTTACGGTAAATGGCCCGCCTGGCTGACCGCCCAACGACCCCCGCCCATTGACGTCAATA
ATGACGTATGTTCCCATAGTAACGCCAATAGGGACTTTCCATTGACGTCAATGGGTGGAGTATTTACGGT
AAACTGCCCACTTGGCAGTACATCAAGTGTATCATATGCCAAGTACGCCCCCTATTGACGTCAATGACGG
TAAATGGCCCGCCTGGCATTATGCCCAGTACATGACCTTATGGGACTTTCCTACTTGGCAGTACATCTAC
GTATTAGTCATCGCTATTACCATGCTGATGCGGTTTTGGCAGTACATCAATGGGCGTGGATAGCGGTTTG
ACTCACGGGGATTTCCAAGTCTCCACCCCATTGACGTCAATGGGAGTTTGTTTTGGCACCAAAATCAACG
GGACTTTCCAAAATGTCGTAACAACTCCGCCCCATTGACGCAAATGGGCGGTAGGCGTGTACGGTGGGAG
GTCTATATAAGCAGAGCTGGTTTAGTGAACCGTCAGATCAGATCTTTGTCGATCCTACCATCCACTCGAC
ACACCCGCCAGCGGCCGCCACCATGTACAGCTTTGTATCTGAAGAGACAGGCACTCTCATCGTTAATTCA
GTGTTGCTGTTCCTGGCATTTGTGGTCTTCCTTTTAGTGACCCTAGCGATACTGACGGCCCTCCGGCTGT
GCGCTTATTGTTGTAACATTGTCAACGTTAGTCTCGTGAAGCCCTCGTTCTACGTTTATTCCCGCGTGAA
AAATCTAAACAGCTCCCGTGTGCCTGATCTTCTTGTCGAAAACCTTTACTTTCAGTCGGGGAAACCTATA
CCCAATCCACTTCTCGGCTTAGATTCTACCTAAGCTAGCTTGACTGACTGAGATACAGCGTACCTTCAGC
TCACAGACATGATAAGATACATTGATGAGTTTGGACAAACCACAACTAGAATGCAGTGAAAAAAATGCTT
TATTTGTGAAATTTGTGATGCTATTGCTTTATTTGTAACCATTATAAGCTGCAATAAACAAGTTAACAAC
AACAATTGCATTCATTTTATGTTTCAGGTTCAGGGGGAGGTGTGGGAGGTTTTTTAAAGCAAGTAAAACC
TCTACAAATGTGGTATTGGCCCATCTCTATCGGTATCGTAGCATAACCCCTTGGGGCCTCTAAACGGGTC
TTGAGGGGTTTTTTGTGCCCCTCGGGCCGGATTGCTATCTACCGGCATTGGCGCAGAAAAAAATGCCTGA
TGCGACGCTGCGCGTCTTATACTCCCACATATGCCAGATTCAGCAACGGATACGGCTTCCCCAACTTGCC
CACTTCCATACGTGTCCTCCTTACCAGAAATTTATCCTTAAGGTCGTCAGCTATCCTGCAGGCGATCTCT
CGATTTCGATCAAGACATTCCTTTAATGGTCTTTTCTGGACACCACTAGGGGTCAGAAGTAGTTCATCAA
ACTTTCTTCCCTCCCTAATCTCATTGGTTACCTTGGGCTATCGAAACTTAATTAACCAGTCAAGTCAGCT
ACTTGGCGAGATCGACTTGTCTGGGTTTCGACTACGCTCAGAATTGCGTCAGTCAAGTTCGATCTGGTCC
TTGCTATTGCACCCGTTCTCCGATTACGAGTTTCATTTAAATCATGTGAGCAAAAGGCCAGCAAAAGGCC
AGGAACCGTAAAAAGGCCGCGTTGCTGGCGTTTTTCCATAGGCTCCGCCCCCCTGACGAGCATCACAAAA
ATCGACGCTCAAGTCAGAGGTGGCGAAACCCGACAGGACTATAAAGATACCAGGCGTTTCCCCCTGGAAG
CTCCCTCGTGCGCTCTCCTGTTCCGACCCTGCCGCTTACCGGATACCTGTCCGCCTTTCTCCCTTCGGGA
AGCGTGGCGCTTTCTCATAGCTCACGCTGTAGGTATCTCAGTTCGGTGTAGGTCGTTCGCTCCAAGCTGG
GCTGTGTGCACGAACCCCCCGTTCAGCCCGACCGCTGCGCCTTATCCGGTAACTATCGTCTTGAGTCCAA
CCCGGTAAGACACGACTTATCGCCACTGGCAGCAGCCACTGGTAACAGGATTAGCAGAGCGAGGTATGTA
GGCGGTGCTACAGAGTTCTTGAAGTGGTGGCCTAACTACGGCTACACTAGAAGAACAGTATTTGGTATCT
GCGCTCTGCTGAAGCCAGTTACCTTCGGAAAAAGAGTTGGTAGCTCTTGATCCGGCAAACAAACCACCGC
TGGTAGCGGTGGTTTTTTTGTTTGCAAGCAGCAGATTACGCGCAGAAAAAAAGGATCTCAAGAAGATCCT
TTGATCTTTTCTACGGGGTCTGACGCTCAGTGGAACGAAAACTCACGTTAAGGGATTTTGGTCATGAGAT
TATCAAAAAGGATCTTCACCTAGATCCTTTTAAATTAAAAATGAAGTTTTAAATCAATCTAAAGTATATA
TGAGTAAACTTGGTCTGACAGTTACCAATGCTTAATCAGTGAGGCACCTATCTCAGCGATCTGTCTATTT
CGTTCATCCATAGTTGCATTTAAATTTCCGAACTCTCCAAGGCCCTCGTCGGAAAATCTTCAAACCTTTC
GTCCGATCCATCTTGCAGGCTACCTCTCGAACGAACTATCGCAAGTCTCTTGGCCGGCCTTGCGCCTTGG
CTATTGCTTGGCAGCGCCTATCGCCAGGTATTACTCCAATCCCGAATATCCGAGATCGGGATCACCCGAG
AGAAGTTCAACCTACATCCTCAATCCCGATCTATCCGAGATCCGAGGAATATCGAAATCGGGGCGCGCCT
GGTGTACCGAGAACGATCCTCTCAGTGCGAGTCTCGACGATCCATATCGTTGCTTGGCAGTCAGCCAGTC
GGAATCCAGCTTGGGACCCAGGAAGTCCAATCGTCAGATATTGTACTCAAGCCTGGTCACGGCAGCGTAC
CGATCTGTTTAAACCTAGATATTGATAGTCTGATCGGTCAACGTATAATCGAGTCCTAGCTTTTGCAAAC
ATCTATCAAGAGACAGGATCAGCAGGAGGCTTTCGCATGAGTATTCAACATTTCCGTGTCGCCCTTATTC
CCTTTTTTGCGGCATTTTGCCTTCCTGTTTTTGCTCACCCAGAAACGCTGGTGAAAGTAAAAGATGCTGA
AGATCAGTTGGGTGCGCGAGTGGGTTACATCGAACTGGATCTCAACAGCGGTAAGATCCTTGAGAGTTTT
CGCCCCGAAGAACGCTTTCCAATGATGAGCACTTTTAAAGTTCTGCTATGTGGCGCGGTATTATCCCGTA
TTGACGCCGGGCAAGAGCAACTCGGTCGCCGCATACACTATTCTCAGAATGACTTGGTTGAGTATTCACC
AGTCACAGAAAAGCATCTTACGGATGGCATGACAGTAAGAGAATTATGCAGTGCTGCCATAACCATGAGT
GATAACACTGCGGCCAACTTACTTCTGACAACGATTGGAGGACCGAAGGAGCTAACCGCTTTTTTGCACA
ACATGGGGGATCATGTAACTCGCCTTGATCGTTGGGAACCGGAGCTGAATGAAGCCATACCAAACGACGA
GCGTGACACCACGATGCCTGTAGCAATGGCAACAACCTTGCGTAAACTATTAACTGGCGAACTACTTACT
CTAGCTTCCCGGCAACAGTTGATAGACTGGATGGAGGCGGATAAAGTTGCAGGACCACTTCTGCGCTCGG
CCCTTCCGGCTGGCTGGTTTATTGCTGATAAATCTGGAGCCGGTGAGCGTGGGTCTCGCGGTATCATTGC
AGCACTGGGGCCAGATGGTAAGCCCTCCCGTATCGTAGTTATCTACACGACGGGGAGTCAGGCAACTATG
GATGAACGAAATAGACAGATCGCTGAGATAGGTGCCTCACTGATTAAGCATTGGTAACCGATTCTAGGTG
CATTGGCGCAGAAAAAAATGCCTGATGCGACGCTGCGCGTCTTATACTCCCACATATGCCAGATTCAGCA
ACGGATACGGCTTCCCCAACTTGCCCACTTCCATACGTGTCCTCCTTACCAGAAATTTATCCTTAAGATC
CCGAATCGTTTAAACTCGACTCTGGCTCTATCGAATCTCCGTCGTTTCGAGCTTACGCGAACAGCCGTGG
CGCTCATTTGCTCGTCGGGCATCGAATCTCGTCAGCTATCGTCAGCTTACCTTTTTGGCAGCGATCGCGG
CTCCCGACATCTTGGACCATTAGCTCCACAGGTATCTTCTTCCCTCTAGTGGTCATAACAGCAGCTTCAG
CTACCTCTCAATTCAAAAAACCCCTCAAGACCCGTTTAGAGGCCCCAAGGGGTTATGCTATCAATCGTTG
CGTTACACACACAAAAAACCAACACACATCCATCTTCGATGGATAGCGATTTTATTATCTAACTGCTGAT
CGAGTGTAGCCAGATCTAGTAATCAATTACGGGGTCATTAGTTCATAGCCCATATATGGAGTTCCG
Features (pLannotate 1.2.2; 17 found; start..end, strand, type, name):
      1..304     +  enhancer       CMV enhancer: human cytomegalovirus immediate early enhancer
    377..394     -  promoter       CMV promoter (fragment): human cytomegalovirus (CMV) immediate early promoter
    457..508     +  promoter       CMVd2 promoter: truncated human cytomegalovirus (CMV) immediate early promoter that yields moderately reduced expression relative to the full-length promoter
    583..807     +  CDS            E: VEMP_SARS2 - Experimental evidence at protein level: Swiss-Prot protein existence level 1. Plays a central role in virus morphogenesis and assembly. Acts as a viroporin and self-assembles in host membranes forming pentameric protein-lipid pores that allow ion transport. Also plays a role in the induction of apoptosis (By similarity). Regulates the localization of S protein at cis-Golgi, the place of virus budding (PubMed:33229438). May act by slowing down the cell secretory pathway (PubMed:33229438). May interfere with tight-junction stability by interacting with host MPP5. This would result i
    923..1044    -  polyA_signal   SV40 poly(A) signal: SV40 polyadenylation signal
   1067..1136    -  CDS            large T antigen (fragment): large T antigen from SV40 (simian virus 40)
   1159..1205    +  terminator     T7 terminator: transcription terminator for bacteriophage T7 RNA polymerase
   1235..1371    +  terminator     rrnG terminator: transcription terminator from the E. coli ribosomal RNA rrnG operon (Albrechtsen et al., 1991)
   1416..1487    +  misc_feature   3' β-globin insulator: insulator downstream of the human β-globin locus (Farrell et al., 2002)
   1713..2301    -  rep_origin     ori: high-copy-number ColE1/pMB1/pBR322/pUC origin of replication
   2473..2537    -  CDS            bla(M) (fragment): β-lactamase lacking the signal sequence; bla(M); allows cytosolic expression of β-lactamase
   3047..3907    +  CDS            AmpR: β-lactamase; bla; confers resistance to ampicillin, carbenicillin, and related antibiotics
   3920..4056    +  terminator     rrnG terminator: transcription terminator from the E. coli ribosomal RNA rrnG operon (Albrechtsen et al., 1991)
   4208..4279    +  misc_feature   5' β-globin insulator: insulator upstream of the human β-globin locus (Farrell et al., 2002)
   4284..4330    -  terminator     T7 terminator: transcription terminator for bacteriophage T7 RNA polymerase
   4348..4396    -  polyA_signal   poly(A) signal: synthetic polyadenylation signal
   4427..4476    +  enhancer       CMV enhancer (fragment): human cytomegalovirus immediate early enhancer
