[The description below was written by a language model from this plasmid's Addgene catalogue record and pLannotate feature annotations shown in this document.]
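Description:
pGBW-m4134000 is a mammalian expression plasmid built on the pTwist_CMV_6 backbone for producing the wild-type envelope (E) protein of SARS-CoV-2 in transfected mammalian cells. It is propagated in E. coli as a high-copy plasmid through a ColE1/pUC-type origin of replication and selected with ampicillin via a full-length β-lactamase (AmpR) gene. The sequenced plasmid is about 4.5 kb. No mammalian selection marker is annotated, so it appears suited to transient expression.

The expression cassette begins with the human cytomegalovirus immediate-early enhancer and promoter, which drives strong constitutive transcription of the E coding sequence. The feature scan detects only fragments and a truncated form of the core promoter, but the catalogue simply lists CMV. E is a small viral membrane protein that acts as a viroporin, forming pentameric ion-conducting pores, and contributes to virion morphogenesis and assembly. According to the catalogue entry, the backbone supplies a C-terminal TEV protease cleavage site followed by a V5 epitope tag, allowing detection or pull-down of the protein and optional removal of the tag. These tag elements are not called out in the feature table, although there is unannotated space between the E reading frame and the downstream SV40 polyadenylation signal that terminates the transcript.

The cassette and bacterial elements are flanked by bacterial terminators (T7 and rrnG), short β-globin insulator elements and a synthetic poly(A) signal upstream of the enhancer, which limit read-through and interference between plasmid regions. The record supports use in studies of E protein expression, localization and host interactions.
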