Addgene plasmid #153600: pGBW-m4134000
Purpose: Mammalian expression plasmid for SARS-CoV-2 E (envelope)
Depositing lab: Ginkgo Bioworks & Benjie Chen. Depositing organization: Ginkgo Bioworks.
Backbone
  Vector backbone: pTwist_CMV_6
  Backbone size w/o insert (bp): 4180
  Vector type: Mammalian Expression
Growth in bacteria
  Bacterial resistance: Ampicillin, 100 μg/mL
  Growth temperature: 37°C
  Growth strain: DH5alpha
  Copy number: High Copy
Gene/Insert
  Gene/Insert name: SARS-CoV-2 E (envelope) (alt names: envelope protein; E protein)
  Species: Severe acute respiratory syndrome coronavirus 2
  Insert size (bp): 221
  Mutation: wt
  Entrez Gene: E (a.k.a. GU280_gp04)
  Promoter: CMV
  Tag / fusion protein: Cleavable TEV;V5 (C terminal on backbone)
  Cloning method: Unknown
Resource information
  A portion of this plasmid was derived from a plasmid made by: GinkgoBioworks
Depositor comments: NCBI reference sequence: 43740570
How to cite: pGBW-m4134000 was a gift from Ginkgo Bioworks & Benjie Chen (Addgene plasmid # 153600 ; http://n2t.net/addgene:153600 ; RRID:Addgene_153600)
